Addgene plasmid #233617: pcDNA3-hRPL3-FLAG_H245A
Purpose: Expression of Flag-tagged hRPL3 with H245A mutation
Depositing lab: Shintaro Iwasaki. Depositing organization: RIKEN Pioneering Research Institute, Wako. Publication: METTL18-mediated histidine methylation of RPL3 modulates translation elongation for proteostasis maintenance. Matsuura-Suzuki E, Shimazu T, Takahashi M, Kotoshiba K, Suzuki T, Kashiwagi K, Sohtome Y, Akakabe M, Sodeoka M, Dohmae N, Ito T, Shinkai Y, Iwasaki S. Elife. 2022 Jun 8;11. pii: 72780. doi: 10.7554/eLife.72780. PubMed 35674491.
Backbone
  Vector backbone: pcDNA3
  Vector type: Mammalian Expression
Growth in bacteria
  Bacterial resistance: Ampicillin, 100 μg/mL
  Growth temperature: 37°C
  Growth strain: DH5alpha
  Copy number: High Copy
Gene/Insert
  Gene/Insert name: Flag-tagged hRPL3 with H245A mutation
  Species: H. sapiens (human)
  Mutation: H245A
  Entrez Gene: RPL3 (a.k.a. ASC-1, L3, TARBP-B, uL3)
  Tag / fusion protein: Flag (C terminal on insert)
  Cloning method: Gibson Cloning
Terms and licenses: Academic/Nonprofit Terms; Industry Terms: Not Available to Industry
How to cite: pcDNA3-hRPL3-FLAG_H245A was a gift from Shintaro Iwasaki (Addgene plasmid # 233617 ; http://n2t.net/addgene:233617 ; RRID:Addgene_233617)
