[The description below was written by a language model from this plasmid's Addgene catalogue record and pLannotate feature annotations shown in this document.]
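Description:
pcDNA3-hRPL3-FLAG_H245A is a mammalian expression plasmid built on the pcDNA3 backbone (6,658 nt in the sequenced record) that encodes human ribosomal protein L3 (RPL3, also called uL3), a component of the large subunit of the cytoplasmic ribosome. The protein carries a histidine-to-alanine substitution at residue 245 and a C-terminal FLAG epitope tag. The plasmid is propagated in E. coli as a high-copy construct through its ColE1/pUC-type origin and is selected with ampicillin through the β-lactamase gene and its own promoter. An f1 origin is also present, along with small annotated remnants such as lac promoter/operator elements and short bom, lacI, ble and HIV-1 LTR fragments, which appear to be backbone residue or annotation matches rather than functional parts.

The RPL3 coding sequence sits downstream of the human cytomegalovirus immediate early enhancer and promoter and is followed by the FLAG tag and the bovine growth hormone polyadenylation signal, giving strong constitutive expression in transfected mammalian cells. T7 and SP6 promoters flank the insert and can serve for in vitro transcription or as sequencing primer sites. A separate cassette, in which the SV40 early promoter drives the neomycin phosphotransferase gene with an SV40 poly(A) signal, permits G418 selection of stably transfected cells.

The associated publication concerns METTL18-mediated histidine methylation of RPL3 and its effect on translation elongation. The H245A variant therefore most likely serves as a mutant counterpart to wild-type tagged RPL3 in that work, though the record does not explicitly identify His245 as the methylated residue. The FLAG tag allows detection and immunopurification of the expressed protein.
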