Features (pLannotate 1.2.2; 22 found; start..end, strand, type, name):
     28..80      -  misc_feature   bom (fragment): basis of mobility region from pBR322
    235..614     +  enhancer       CMV enhancer: human cytomegalovirus immediate early enhancer
    615..818     +  promoter       CMV promoter: human cytomegalovirus (CMV) immediate early promoter
    814..847     +  LTR            5' LTR (truncated) (fragment): truncated 5' long terminal repeat (LTR) from HIV-1
    863..881     +  promoter       T7 promoter: promoter for bacteriophage T7 RNA polymerase
    947..2155    +  CDS            RPL3 (sequence partly withheld): RL3_HUMAN - Experimental evidence at protein level: Swiss-Prot protein existence level 1. The L3 protein is a component of the large subunit of cytoplasmic ribosomes. From Homo sapiens (Human).
   2174..2194    +  CDS            FLAG (fragment): FLAG® epitope tag, followed by an enterokinase cleavage site
   2211..2229    -  promoter       SP6 promoter: promoter for bacteriophage SP6 RNA polymerase
   2255..2479    +  polyA_signal   bGH poly(A) signal: bovine growth hormone polyadenylation signal
   2483..2504    +  promoter       SV40 promoter (fragment): SV40 enhancer and early promoter
   2525..2953    +  rep_origin     f1 ori (sequence partly withheld): f1 bacteriophage origin of replication; arrow indicates direction of (+) strand synthesis
   2967..3296    +  promoter       SV40 promoter: SV40 enhancer and early promoter
   3363..4154    +  CDS            neo: KKA2_KLEPN - Also known as kan, nptII. Experimental evidence at protein level: Swiss-Prot protein existence level 1. Resistance to kanamycin, neomycin, paromomycin, ribostamycin, butirosin and gentamicin B. From Klebsiella pneumoniae.
   4178..4336    +  CDS            ble (fragment): BLE_KLEPN - Experimental evidence at protein level: Swiss-Prot protein existence level 1. Binding protein with a strong affinity to the bleomycin family of antibiotics. Binds to CL990; an antimitotic-antibiotic compound. From Klebsiella pneumoniae.
   4331..4452    +  polyA_signal   SV40 poly(A) signal: SV40 polyadenylation signal
   4525..4541    -  protein_bind   lac operator: The lac repressor binds to the lac operator to inhibit transcription in E. coli. This inhibition can be relieved by adding lactose or isopropyl-β-D-thiogalactopyranoside (IPTG). lac repressor encoded by lacI
   4549..4579    -  promoter       lac promoter: promoter for the E. coli lac operon
   4594..4615    -  protein_bind   CAP binding site: CAP binding activates transcription in the presence of cAMP. E. coli catabolite activator protein
   4628..4720    -  CDS            lacI (fragment): lac repressor; lacI; The lac repressor binds to the lac operator to inhibit transcription in E. coli. This inhibition can be relieved by adding lactose or isopropyl-β-D-thiogalactopyranoside (IPTG).
   4903..5491    -  rep_origin     ori: high-copy-number ColE1/pMB1/pBR322/pUC origin of replication
   5662..6522    -  CDS            AmpR: β-lactamase; bla; confers resistance to ampicillin, carbenicillin, and related antibiotics
   6523..6627    -  promoter       AmpR promoter: bla
>Addgene plasmid #233617 | pcDNA3-hRPL3-FLAG_H245A | addgene full sequence | sequence record 465600 | Addgene NGS Result
GACGGATCGGGAGATCTCCCGATCCCCTATGGTGCACTCTCAGTACAATCTGCTCTGATGCCGCATAGTT
AAGCCAGTATCTGCTCCCTGCTTGTGTGTTGGAGGTCGCTGAGTAGTGCGCGAGCAAAATTTAAGCTACA
ACAAGGCAAGGCTTGACCGACAATTGCATGAAGAATCTGCTTAGGGTTAGGCGTTTTGCGCTGCTTCGCG
ATGTACGGGCCAGATATACGCGTTGACATTGATTATTGACTAGTTATTAATAGTAATCAATTACGGGGTC
ATTAGTTCATAGCCCATATATGGAGTTCCGCGTTACATAACTTACGGTAAATGGCCCGCCTGGCTGACCG
CCCAACGACCCCCGCCCATTGACGTCAATAATGACGTATGTTCCCATAGTAACGCCAATAGGGACTTTCC
ATTGACGTCAATGGGTGGAGTATTTACGGTAAACTGCCCACTTGGCAGTACATCAAGTGTATCATATGCC
AAGTACGCCCACTATTGACGTCAATGACGGTAAATGGCCCGCCTGGCATTATGCCCAGTACATGACCTTA
TGGGACTTTCCTACTTGGCAGTACATCTACGTATTAGTCATCGCTATTACCATGGTGATGCGGTTTTGGC
AGTACATCAATGGGCGTGGATAGCGGTTTGACTCACGGGGATTTCCAAGTCTCCACCCCATTGACGTCAA
TGGGAGTTTGTTTTGGCACCAAAATCAACGGGACTTTCCAAAATGTCGTAACAACTCCGCCCCATTGACG
CAAATGGGCGGTAGGCGTGTACGGTGGGAGGTCTATATAAGCAGAGCTCTCTGGCTAACTAGAGAACCCA
CTGCTTACTGGCTTATCGAAATTAATACGACTCACTATAGGGAGACCCAAGCTTGGTACCGAGCTCGGAT
CCACTAGTAACGGCCGCCAGTGTGCTGGAATTCACC
[720 nt withheld, positions 947-1666]
CCCCGCAAGACCGCC
[213 nt withheld, positions 1682-1894]
CTGGGTGGCTTT
[240 nt withheld, positions 1907-2146]
GAAGGAGCTTGGCGGCCGCTCGAGGACTACAAGGACGACGATGACAAGCTCTAGAGGGCCCTATTCTATA
GTGTCACCTAAATGCTAGAGCTCGCTGATCAGCCTCGACTGTGCCTTCTAGTTGCCAGCCATCTGTTGTT
TGCCCCTCCCCCGTGCCTTCCTTGACCCTGGAAGGTGCCACTCCCACTGTCCTTTCCTAATAAAATGAGG
AAATTGCATCGCATTGTCTGAGTAGGTGTCATTCTATTCTGGGGGGTGGGGTGGGGCAGGACAGCAAGGG
GGAGGATTGGGAAGACAATAGCAGGCATGCTGGGGATGCGGTGGGCTCTATGGCTTCTGAGGCGGAAAGA
ACCAGCTGGGGCTCTAGGGGGTATCCCC
[124 nt withheld, positions 2525-2648]
C
[91 nt withheld, positions 2650-2740]
A
[49 nt withheld, positions 2742-2790]
CCTTTGACGTTGGAGTCCACGTTCTTT
[37 nt withheld, positions 2818-2854]
ACCCTATCTCGGTCTATTCTTTTGATTTATAAGGGATTTTGCCGATTTCGGCCTATTGGTTAAAAAATGA
GCTGATTTAACAAAAATTTAACGCGAATTAATTCTGTGGAATGTGTGTCAGTTAGGGTGTGGAAAGTCCC
CAGGCTCCCCAGCAGGCAGAAGTATGCAAAGCATGCATCTCAATTAGTCAGCAACCAGGTGTGGAAAGTC
CCCAGGCTCCCCAGCAGGCAGAAGTATGCAAAGCATGCATCTCAATTAGTCAGCAACCATAGTCCCGCCC
CTAACTCCGCCCATCCCGCCCCTAACTCCGCCCAGTTCCGCCCATTCTCCGCCCCATGGCTGACTAATTT
TTTTTATTTATGCAGAGGCCGAGGCCGCCTCTGCCTCTGAGCTATTCCAGAAGTAGTGAGGAGGCTTTTT
TGGAGGCCTAGGCTTTTGCAAAAAGCTCCCGGGAGCTTGTATATCCATTTTCGGATCTGATCAAGAGACA
GGATGAGGATCGTTTCGCATGATTGAACAAGATGGATTGCACGCAGGTTCTCCGGCCGCTTGGGTGGAGA
GGCTATTCGGCTATGACTGGGCACAACAGACAATCGGCTGCTCTGATGCCGCCGTGTTCCGGCTGTCAGC
GCAGGGGCGCCCGGTTCTTTTTGTCAAGACCGACCTGTCCGGTGCCCTGAATGAACTGCAGGACGAGGCA
GCGCGGCTATCGTGGCTGGCCACGACGGGCGTTCCTTGCGCAGCTGTGCTCGACGTTGTCACTGAAGCGG
GAAGGGACTGGCTGCTATTGGGCGAAGTGCCGGGGCAGGATCTCCTGTCATCTCACCTTGCTCCTGCCGA
GAAAGTATCCATCATGGCTGATGCAATGCGGCGGCTGCATACGCTTGATCCGGCTACCTGCCCATTCGAC
CACCAAGCGAAACATCGCATCGAGCGAGCACGTACTCGGATGGAAGCCGGTCTTGTCGATCAGGATGATC
TGGACGAAGAGCATCAGGGGCTCGCGCCAGCCGAACTGTTCGCCAGGCTCAAGGCGCGCATGCCCGACGG
CGAGGATCTCGTCGTGACCCATGGCGATGCCTGCTTGCCGAATATCATGGTGGAAAATGGCCGCTTTTCT
GGATTCATCGACTGTGGCCGGCTGGGTGTGGCGGACCGCTATCAGGACATAGCGTTGGCTACCCGTGATA
TTGCTGAAGAGCTTGGCGGCGAATGGGCTGACCGCTTCCTCGTGCTTTACGGTATCGCCGCTCCCGATTC
GCAGCGCATCGCCTTCTATCGCCTTCTTGACGAGTTCTTCTGAGCGGGACTCTGGGGTTCGAAATGACCG
ACCAAGCGACGCCCAACCTGCCATCACGAGATTTCGATTCCACCGCCGCCTTCTATGAAAGGTTGGGCTT
CGGAATCGTTTTCCGGGACGCCGGCTGGATGATCCTCCAGCGCGGGGATCTCATGCTGGAGTTCTTCGCC
CACCCCAACTTGTTTATTGCAGCTTATAATGGTTACAAATAAAGCAATAGCATCACAAATTTCACAAATA
AAGCATTTTTTTCACTGCATTCTAGTTGTGGTTTGTCCAAACTCATCAATGTATCTTATCATGTCTGTAT
ACCGTCGACCTCTAGCTAGAGCTTGGCGTAATCATGGTCATAGCTGTTTCCTGTGTGAAATTGTTATCCG
CTCACAATTCCACACAACATACGAGCCGGAAGCATAAAGTGTAAAGCCTGGGGTGCCTAATGAGTGAGCT
AACTCACATTAATTGCGTTGCGCTCACTGCCCGCTTTCCAGTCGGGAAACCTGTCGTGCCAGCTGCATTA
ATGAATCGGCCAACGCGCGGGGAGAGGCGGTTTGCGTATTGGGCGCTCTTCCGCTTCCTCGCTCACTGAC
TCGCTGCGCTCGGTCGTTCGGCTGCGGCGAGCGGTATCAGCTCACTCAAAGGCGGTAATACGGTTATCCA
CAGAATCAGGGGATAACGCAGGAAAGAACATGTGAGCAAAAGGCCAGCAAAAGGCCAGGAACCGTAAAAA
GGCCGCGTTGCTGGCGTTTTTCCATAGGCTCCGCCCCCCTGACGAGCATCACAAAAATCGACGCTCAAGT
CAGAGGTGGCGAAACCCGACAGGACTATAAAGATACCAGGCGTTTCCCCCTGGAAGCTCCCTCGTGCGCT
CTCCTGTTCCGACCCTGCCGCTTACCGGATACCTGTCCGCCTTTCTCCCTTCGGGAAGCGTGGCGCTTTC
TCATAGCTCACGCTGTAGGTATCTCAGTTCGGTGTAGGTCGTTCGCTCCAAGCTGGGCTGTGTGCACGAA
CCCCCCGTTCAGCCCGACCGCTGCGCCTTATCCGGTAACTATCGTCTTGAGTCCAACCCGGTAAGACACG
ACTTATCGCCACTGGCAGCAGCCACTGGTAACAGGATTAGCAGAGCGAGGTATGTAGGCGGTGCTACAGA
GTTCTTGAAGTGGTGGCCTAACTACGGCTACACTAGAAGAACAGTATTTGGTATCTGCGCTCTGCTGAAG
CCAGTTACCTTCGGAAAAAGAGTTGGTAGCTCTTGATCCGGCAAACAAACCACCGCTGGTAGCGGTGGTT
TTTTTGTTTGCAAGCAGCAGATTACGCGCAGAAAAAAAGGATCTCAAGAAGATCCTTTGATCTTTTCTAC
GGGGTCTGACGCTCAGTGGAACGAAAACTCACGTTAAGGGATTTTGGTCATGAGATTATCAAAAAGGATC
TTCACCTAGATCCTTTTAAATTAAAAATGAAGTTTTAAATCAATCTAAAGTATATATGAGTAAACTTGGT
CTGACAGTTACCAATGCTTAATCAGTGAGGCACCTATCTCAGCGATCTGTCTATTTCGTTCATCCATAGT
TGCCTGACTCCCCGTCGTGTAGATAACTACGATACGGGAGGGCTTACCATCTGGCCCCAGTGCTGCAATG
ATACCGCGAGACCCACGCTCACCGGCTCCAGATTTATCAGCAATAAACCAGCCAGCCGGAAGGGCCGAGC
GCAGAAGTGGTCCTGCAACTTTATCCGCCTCCATCCAGTCTATTAATTGTTGCCGGGAAGCTAGAGTAAG
TAGTTCGCCAGTTAATAGTTTGCGCAACGTTGTTGCCATTGCTACAGGCATCGTGGTGTCACGCTCGTCG
TTTGGTATGGCTTCATTCAGCTCCGGTTCCCAACGATCAAGGCGAGTTACATGATCCCCCATGTTGTGCA
AAAAAGCGGTTAGCTCCTTCGGTCCTCCGATCGTTGTCAGAAGTAAGTTGGCCGCAGTGTTATCACTCAT
GGTTATGGCAGCACTGCATAATTCTCTTACTGTCATGCCATCCGTAAGATGCTTTTCTGTGACTGGTGAG
TACTCAACCAAGTCATTCTGAGAATAGTGTATGCGGCGACCGAGTTGCTCTTGCCCGGCGTCAATACGGG
ATAATACCGCGCCACATAGCAGAACTTTAAAAGTGCTCATCATTGGAAAACGTTCTTCGGGGCGAAAACT
CTCAAGGATCTTACCGCTGTTGAGATCCAGTTCGATGTAACCCACTCGTGCACCCAACTGATCTTCAGCA
TCTTTTACTTTCACCAGCGTTTCTGGGTGAGCAAAAACAGGAAGGCAAAATGCCGCAAAAAAGGGAATAA
GGGCGACACGGAAATGTTGAATACTCATACTCTTCCTTTTTCAATATTATTGAAGCATTTATCAGGGTTA
TTGTCTCATGAGCGGATACATATTTGAATGTATTTAGAAAAATAAACAAATAGGGGTTCCGCGCACATTT
CCCCGAAAAGTGCCACCTGACGTC
